>Addgene plasmid #153917 | pGBW-m4046617 | addgene full sequence | sequence record 300485 | Ginkgo NGS Result
TTGTAGAACAAAAAAGAAGTATAGATTCTTTGTTGGTAAAATAGCGCTCTCGCGTTGCATTTCTGTTCTG
TAAAAATGCAGCTCAGATTCTTTGTTTGAAAAATTAGCGCTCTCGCGTTGCATTTTTGTTTTACAAAAAT
GAAGCACAGATTCTTCGTTGGTAAAATAGCGCTTTCGCGTTGCATTTCTGTTCTGTAAAAATGCAGCTCA
GATTCTTTGTTTGAAAAATTAGCGCTCTCGCGTTGCATTTTTGTTCTACAAAATGAAGCACAGATGCTTC
GTTACTCGGGTAATAACTGATATAATTAAATTGAAGCTCTAATTTGTGAGTTTAGTATACATGCATTTAC
TTATAATACAGTTTTTTAGTTTTGCTGGCCGCATCTTCTCAAATATGCTTCCCAGCCTGCTTTTCTGTAA
CGTTCACCCTCTACCTTAGCATCCCTTCCCTTTGCAAATAGTCCTCTTCCAACAATAATAATGTCAGATC
CTGTAGAAACCACATCATCCACGGTTCTATACTGTTGACCCAATGCATCTCCCTTGTCATCTAAACCCAC
ACCGGGTGTCATAATCAACCAATCGTAACCTTCATCTCTTCCACCCATGTCTCTTTGAGCAATAAAGCCG
ATAACAAAATCTTTGTCGCTCTTCGCAATGTCAACAGTACCCTTAGTATATTCTCCAGTAGATAGGGAGC
CCTTGCATGACAATTCTGCTAACATCAAAAGGCCTCTAGGTTCCTTTGTTACTTCTTCTGCCGCCTGCTT
CAAACCGCTAACAATACCTGGGCCCACCACACCGTGTGCATTCGTAATGTCTGCCCATTCTGCTATTCTG
TATACACCCGCAGAGTACTGCAATTTGACTGTATTACCAATGTCAGCAAATTTTCTGTCCTCGAAGAGTA
AAAAATTGTACTTGGCGGATAATGCCTTTAGCGGCTTAACTGTGCCCTCCATGGAAAAATCAGTCAAGAT
ATCCACATGTGTTTTTAGTAAACAAATTTTGGGACCTAATGCTTCAACTAACTCCAGTAATTCCTTGGTG
GTACGAACATCCAATGAAGCACACAAGTTTGTTTGCTTTTCGTGCATGATATTAAATAGCTTGGCAGCAA
CAGGACTAGGATGAGTAGCAGCACGTTCCTTATATGTAGCTTTCGACATGATTTATCTTCGTTTCCTGCA
CGTTTTTGTTCTGTGCAGTTGGGTTAAGAATACTGGGCAATTTCATGTTTCTTCAACACTACATATGCGT
ATATATACCAATCTAAGTCTGTGCTCCTTCCTTCGTTCTTCCTTCTGTTCGGAGATTACCGAATCAAAAA
AATTTCAAGGAAACCGTGTACTGCAGTGCACTAGTGGTTCGGCGGCCGCTTTGTACAGAAAAAAAAGAAA
AATTTGAAATATAAATAACGTTCTTAATACTAACATAACTATTAAAAAAAATAAATAGGGACCTAGACTT
CAGGTTGTCTAACTCCTTCCTTTTCGGTTAGAGCGGATGTGGGAGGAGGGCGTGAATGTAAGCGTGACAT
AACTAATTACATGATATCGACAAAGGAAAAGGGGCCTGTTTATTGCACCAATAAGGCAATATTGTCAGAA
CTAGAGGAGTGATCGGTATTTAATTTGTAGTTGCCGATACGGTAGCGAGAATAGGCAGCGAAACCGCTGT
CACCAGCAACCCTTTGTGAGGCACCCAACTTGTAGTAAGATAGAGTTCGAGAGGTAGCGACTGTGATTTC
TTTTGGAAGATCCTTAATGTCACATCTTCCCAAATGGTGACCCGCGATACGTAAGTGCCCTCTTAGAATG
ACAGCACCGATAACCAACTCAGATTCTAATAGCGGTCTGGTCAAAATAGTACCATGGAGTGGCACGTTCA
ACAAGATGTTCGTTTCTGGATTAAAGGACCACATCGATCTAGTCCTAGCGAATAATCTGAATGAGGCAAT
GAAATAACTCAACCACATCAATCCAACCAAACAAGCCATTGCAATAGCGATACCACCGGTGATCCAATTT
ATCCGGTAGACGGCAGCCAAAACAAAACAAGCAAGAGTGACAGGCCATAACAGCCACAAGAAAATTAACT
TGATAATGTACAAAAAACGGTTTCTGTTTGCATAGGCGAACTGCAATAGGCAAATCCAAGTCAAGAATAA
AAAACCTATAACCAAGTTCCATTGTTCAAGGAGCTTTTTCAGCTCTTCTACTGTGATGGTGCCATTGGAA
TCAGCCATTTTGTAATTAAAACTTAGATTAGATTGCTATGCTTTCTTTCTAATGAGCAAGAAGTAAAAAA
AGTTGTAATAGAACAAGAAAAATGAAACTGAAACTTGAGAAATTGAAGACCGTTTATTAACTTAAATATC
AATGGGAGGTCATCGAAAGAGAAAAAAATCAAAAAAAAAAATTTTCAAGAAAAAGAAACGTGATAAAAAT
TTTTATTGCCTTTTTCGACGAAGAAAAAGAAACGAGGCGGTCTCTTTTTTCTTTTCCAAACCTTTAGTAC
GGGTAATTAACGACACCCTAGAGGAAGAAAGAGGGGAAATTTAGTATGCTGTGCTTGGGTGTTTTGAAGT
GGTACGGCGATGCGCGGAGTCCGAGAAAATCTGGAAGAGTAAAAAAGGAGTAGAAACATTTTGAAGCTAT
GGTGTGTGGGGCGGCCGCTCTAACTGACCATTTAAATCATACCTGACCTCCATAGCAGAAAGTCAAAAGC
CTCCGACCGGAGGCTTTTGACTTGATCGGCACGTAAGAGGTTCCAACTTTCACCATAATGAAATAAGATC
ACTACCGGGCGTATTTTTTGAGTTATCGAGATTTTCAGGAGCTAAGGAAGCTAAAATGAGTATTCAACAT
TTCCGTGTCGCCCTTATTCCCTTTTTTGCGGCATTTTGCCTTCCTGTTTTTGCTCACCCAGAAACGCTGG
TGAAAGTAAAAGATGCTGAAGATCAGTTGGGTGCACGAGTGGGTTACATCGAACTGGATCTCAACAGCGG
TAAGATCCTTGAGAGTTTACGCCCCGAAGAACGTTTTCCAATGATGAGCACTTTTAAAGTTCTGCTATGT
GGCGCGGTATTATCCCGTATTGACGCCGGGCAAGAGCAACTCGGTCGCCGCATACACTATTCTCAGAATG
ACTTGGTTGAGTACTCACCAGTCACAGAAAAGCATCTCACGGATGGCATGACAGTAAGAGAATTATGCAG
TGCTGCCATAACCATGAGTGATAACACTGCGGCCAACTTACTTCTGGCAACGATCGGAGGACCGAAGGAG
CTAACCGCTTTTTTGCACAACATGGGGGATCATGTAACTCGCCTTGATCGTTGGGAACCGGAGCTGAATG
AAGCCATACCAAACGACGAGCGTGACACCACGATGCCTGTAGCAATGGCAACAACGTTGCGCAAACTATT
AACTGGCGAACTACTTACTCTAGCTTCCCGGCAACAATTAATAGACTGGATGGAGGCGGATAAAGTTGCA
GGATCACTTCTGCGCTCGGCCCTCCCGGCTGGCTGGTTTATTGCTGATAAATCTGGAGCCGGTGAGCGTG
GGTCTCGCGGTATCATTGCAGCACTGGGGCCAGATGGTAAGCCCTCCCGCATCGTAGTTATCTACACGAC
GGGGAGTCAGGCAACTATGGATGAACGAAATAGACAGATCGCTGAGATAGGTGCCTCACTGATTAAGCAT
TGGTAAGTGACCAAACAGGAAAAAACCGCCCTTAACATGGCCCGCTTTATCAGAAGCCAGACATTAACGC
TTCTGGAGAAACTCAACGAGCTGGACGCGGATGAACAGGCAGACATCTGTGAATCGCTTCACGACCACGC
TGATGAGCTTTACCGCAGCTGCCTCGCGCGTTTCGGTGATGACGGTGAAAACCTCTGATGAGGGCCCAAA
TGTAATCACCTGGCTCACCTTCGGGTGGGCCTTTCTGCGTTGCTGGCGTTTTTCCATAGGCTCCGCCCCC
CTGACGAGCATCACAAAAATCGATGCTCAAGTCAGAGGTGGCGAAACCCGACAGGACTATAAAGATACCA
GGCGTTTACCCCTGGAAGCTCCCTCGTGCGCTCTCCTGTTCCGACCCTGCCGCTTACCGGATACCTGTCC
GCCTTTCTCCCTTCGGGAAGCGTGGCGCTTTCTCATAGCTCACGCTGTAGGTATCTCAGTTCGGTGTAGG
TCGTTCGCTCCAAGCTGGGCTGTGTGCACGAACCCCCCGTTCAGCCCGACCGCTGCGCCTTATCCGGTAA
CTATCGTCTTGAGTCCAACCCGGTAAGACACGACTTATCGCCACTGGCAGCAGCCACTGGTAACAGGATT
AGCAGAGCGAGGTATGTAGGCGGTGCTACAGAGTTCTTGAAGTGGTGGCCTAACTACGGCTACACTAGAA
GAACAGTATTTGGTATCTGCGCTCTGCTGAAGCCAGTTACCTCGGAAAAAGAGTTGGTAGCTCTTGATCC
GGCAAACAAACCACCGCTGGTAGCGGTGGTTTTTTTGTTTGCAAGCAGCAGATTACGCGCAGAAAAAAAG
GATCTCAAGAAGATCCTTTGATTTTCTACCGAAGAAAGGCCCACCCGTGAAGGTGAGCCAGTGAGTTGAT
TGCAGTCCAGTTACGCTGGAGTCAAGCTTGTAACACGCGGCCGCTCGGGAAGTTCCTATTCTCTAGCTAG
AAAGTATAGGAACTTCAGAGCGCTTTTGAAAACCAAAAGCGCTCTGATGACGCACTTTCAAAAAACCAAA
AACGCACCGGACTGTAACGAGCTACTAAAATATTGCGAATACCGCTTCCACAAACATTGCTCAAAAGTAT
CTCTTTGCTATATATCTCTGTGCTATATCCCTATATAACCTACCCATCCACCTTTCGCTCCTTGAACTTG
CATCTAAACTCGACCTCTACATTTTTTATGTTTATCTCTAGTATTACTCTTTAGACAAAAAAATTGTAGT
AAGAACTATTCATAGAGTGAATCGAAAACAATACGAAAATGTAAACATTTCCTATACGTAGTATATAGAG
ACAAAATAGAAGAAACCGTTCATAATTTTCTGACCAATGAAGAATCATCAACGCTATCACTTTCTGTTCA
CAAAGTATGCGCAATCCACATCGGTATAGAATATAATCGGGGATGCCTTTATCTTGAAAAAATGCACCCG
CAGCTTCGCTAGTAATCAGTAAACGCGGGAAGTGGAGTCAGGCTTTTTTTATGGAAGAGAAAATAGACAC
CAAAGTAGCCTTCTTCTAACCTTAACGGACCTACAGTGCAAAAAGTTATCAAGAGACTGCATTATAGAGC
GCACAAAGGAGAAAAAAAGTAATCTAAGATGCTTTGTTAGAAAAATAGCGCTCTCGGGATGCATTT
Features (pLannotate 1.2.2; 13 found; start..end, strand, type, name):
    366..1169    -  CDS            URA3: orotidine-5'-phosphate decarboxylase, required for uracil biosynthesis; S. cerevisiae URA3; yeast auxotrophic marker, counterselectable with 5-fluoroorotic acid (5-FOA)
   1170..1346    -  promoter       URA3 promoter (fragment): S. cerevisiae URA3
   1382..1554    -  terminator     CYC1 terminator (fragment): S. cerevisiae CYC1; transcription terminator for CYC1
   1583..2248    -  CDS            VME1_SARS2: Experimental evidence at protein level: Swiss-Prot protein existence level 1. Component of the viral envelope that plays a central role in virus morphogenesis and assembly via its interactions with other viral proteins (By similarity). Regulates the localization of S protein at cis-Golgi, the place of virus budding (PubMed:33229438). May act by binding cytoplasmic c-terminus of S (PubMed:33229438). From Severe acute respiratory syndrome coronavirus 2 (2019-nCoV) (SARS-CoV-2).
   2262..2669    -  promoter       TEF1 promoter: S. cerevisiae TEF1; promoter for EF-1α
   2721..2752    +  terminator     tonB terminator: bidirectional E. coli tonB-P14 transcription terminator
   2753..2855    +  promoter       cat promoter: promoter of the E. coli cat gene encoding chloramphenicol acetyltransferase
   2856..3716    +  CDS            AmpR: β-lactamase; bla; confers resistance to ampicillin, carbenicillin, and related antibiotics
   3717..3908    +  CDS            rop: Rop protein, which maintains plasmids at low copy number; rop
   3932..3959    +  terminator     T7Te terminator: phage T7 early transcription terminator
   3971..4558    -  rep_origin     ori: high-copy-number ColE1/pMB1/pBR322/pUC origin of replication
   4580..4609    -  terminator     T3Te terminator: phage T3 early transcription terminator
   4687..283     +  rep_origin     2μ ori (across the origin): yeast 2μ plasmid origin of replication
