[The description below was written by a language model from this plasmid's Addgene catalogue record and pLannotate feature annotations shown in this document.]
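Description:
pGBW-m4046617 is a yeast episomal expression plasmid carrying the wild-type membrane (M) glycoprotein gene of SARS-CoV-2. It is an E. coli–yeast shuttle vector. In bacteria it replicates from a high-copy ColE1/pUC-type origin and is selected with ampicillin through a β-lactamase gene, which the annotation places downstream of a cat promoter. In Saccharomyces cerevisiae it is maintained as a multicopy episome by the 2μ origin and selected by uracil prototrophy through URA3 with its own promoter fragment. URA3 also allows counterselection with 5-fluoroorotic acid. The feature table additionally flags a short rop-like reading frame immediately after AmpR, although the catalogue lists the plasmid as high copy. Short bacterial and phage terminators (tonB, T7Te, T3Te) flank the resistance and origin modules and probably insulate them from read-through transcription.

The expression cassette consists of the S. cerevisiae TEF1 promoter, a strong constitutive promoter from the translation elongation factor EF-1α gene, driving the M coding sequence, followed by a CYC1 terminator fragment. The cassette lies on the same strand as the URA3 marker. The insert was made by gene synthesis, with a NotI site noted by the depositor, and corresponds to the NCBI reference M protein. No epitope tags, fusion partners or reporters are annotated, so the protein appears to be expressed in native form. M is the viral envelope component central to virion morphogenesis and assembly through its interactions with other structural proteins, including spike. The record gives the purpose only as yeast expression of M and does not specify downstream applications. The full sequence comes from the depositor's NGS result, and its length is somewhat greater than the sum of the listed backbone and insert sizes.
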