Addgene plasmid #153917: pGBW-m4046617
Purpose: Yeast expression plasmid for SARS-CoV-2 M (membrane)
Depositing lab: Ginkgo Bioworks & Benjie Chen. Depositing organization: Ginkgo Bioworks.
Backbone
  Vector backbone: AmpR; 2u URA3
  Backbone size w/o insert (bp): 4078
  Vector type: Yeast Expression
  Selectable markers: URA3
Growth in bacteria
  Bacterial resistance: Ampicillin, 100 μg/mL
  Growth temperature: 37°C
  Growth strain: DH5alpha
  Copy number: High Copy
Gene/Insert
  Gene/Insert name: SARS-CoV-2 M (membrane) (alt names: membrane glycoprotein; M protein)
  Species: Severe acute respiratory syndrome coronavirus 2
  Insert size (bp): 662
  Mutation: wt
  Entrez Gene: M (a.k.a. GU280_gp05)
  Promoter: pTEF1
  Cloning method: Unknown
Resource information
  A portion of this plasmid was derived from a plasmid made by: GinkgoBioworks
Depositor comments: NCBI reference sequence: YP_009724393.1. Created by gene synthesis with Not1 site.
How to cite: pGBW-m4046617 was a gift from Ginkgo Bioworks & Benjie Chen (Addgene plasmid # 153917 ; http://n2t.net/addgene:153917 ; RRID:Addgene_153917)
